>Addgene plasmid #55864 | mRuby-Gamma-Tubulin-17 | depositor partial sequence | sequence record 86770 | insert sequence
GACGTCAGATCCGCTAGCGCCACCATGCCGAGGGAAATCATCACCCTACAGTTGGGCCAGTGCGGCAATC
AGATTGGGTTCGAGTTCTGGAAACAGCTGTGCGCCGAGCATGGTATCAGCCCCGAGGGCATCGTGGAGGA
GTTCGCCACCGAGGGCACTGACCACAAGGACGTCTTTTTCTACCAGGCAGACGATGAGCACTACATCCCC
CGGGCCGTGCTGCTGGACTTGGAACCCCGGGTGATCCACTCCATCCTCAACTCCCCCTATGCCAAGCTCT
ACAACCCAGAGAACATCTACCTGTCGGAACATGGAGGAGGAGCTGGCAACAACTGGGCCAGCGGATTCTC
CCAGGGAGAAAAGATCCATGAGGACATTTTTGACATCATAGACCGGGAGGCAGATGGTAGTGACAGTCTA
GAGGGCTTTGTGCTGTGTCACTCCATTGCTGGGGGGACAGGCTCTGGACTGGGTTCCTACCTCTTAGAAC
GGCTGAATGACAGGTATCCTAAGAAGCTGGTGCAGACATACTCAGTGTTTCCCAACCAGGACGAGATGAG
CGATGTGGTGGTCCAGCCTTACAATTCACTCCTCACACTCAAGAGGCTGACGCAGAATGCAGACTGTGTG
GTGGTGCTGGACAACACAGCCCTGAACCGGATTGCCACAGACCGCCTGCACATCCAGAACCCATCCTTCT
CCCAGATCAACCAGCTGGTGTCTACCATCATGTCAGCCAGCACCACCACCCTGCGCTACCCTGGCTACAT
GAACAATGACCTCATCGGCCTCATCGCCTCGCTCATTCCCACCCCACGGCTCCACTTCCTCATGACCGGC
TACACCCCTCTCACTACGGACCAGTCAGTGGCCAGCGTGAGGAAGACCACGGTCCTGGATGTCATGAGGC
GGCTGCTGCAGCCCAAGAACGTGATGGTGTCCACAGGCCGAGACCGCCAGACCAACCACTGCTACATCGC
CATCCTCAACATCATCCAGGGAGAGGTGGACCCCACCCAGGTCCACAAGAGCTTGCAGAGGATCCGGGAA
CGCAAGTTGGCCAACTTCATCCCGTGGGGCCCCGCCAGCATCCAGGTGGCCCTGTCGAGGAAGTCTCCCT
ACCTGCCCTCGGCCCACCGGGTCAGCGGGCTCATGATGGCCAACCACACCAGCATCTCCTCGCTCTTCGA
GAGAACCTGTCGCCAGTATGACAAGCTGCGTAAGCGGGAGGCCTTCCTGGAGCAGTTCCGCAAGGAGGAC
ATGTTCAAGGACAACTTTGATGAGATGGACACATCCAGGGAGATTGTGCAGCAGCTCATCGATGAGTACC
ATGCGGCCACACGGCCAGACTACATCTCCTGGGGCACTCAGGAGCAGCGAATTCTGCAGTCGACGGTACC
GCGGGCCCGGGATCCACCGGTCGCCACCATGAACAGCCTGATCAAAGAAAACATGCGGATGAAGGTGGTG
CTGGAAGGCAGCGTGAACGGCCACCAGTTCAAGTGCACCGGCGAGGGCGAGGGCAACCCCTACATGGGCA
CCCAGACCATGCGGATCAAAGTGATCGAGGGCGGACCTCTGCCCTTCGCCTTCGACATCCTGGCCACATC
CTTCATGTACGGCAGCCGGACCTTCATCAAGTACCCCAAGGGCATCCCCGATTTCTTCAAGCAGAGCTTC
CCCGAGGGCTTCACCTGGGAGAGAGTGACCAGATACGAGGACGGCGGCGTGATCACCGTGATGCAGGACA
CCAGCCTGGAAGATGGCTGCCTGGTGTACCATGCCCAGGTCAGGGGCGTGAATTTTCCCAGCAACGGCGC
CGTGATGCAGAAGAAAACCAAGGGCTGGGAGCCCAACACCGAGATGATGTACCCCGCTGACGGCGGACTG
AGAGGCTACACCCACATGGCCCTGAAGGTGGACGGCGGAGGGCACCTGAGCTGCAGCTTCGTGACCACCT
ACCGATCCAAGAAAACCGTGGGCAACATCAAGATGCCCGGCATCCACGCCGTGGACCACCGGCTGGAAAG
GCTGGAAGAGTCCGACAACGAGATGTTCGTGGTGCAGCGGGAGCACGCCGTGGCCAAGTTCGCCGGCCTG
GGCGGAGGGTAAGCGGCCGCGACTCTAGATCATAATCAGCCATACCACATT
