>Addgene plasmid #55864 | mRuby-Gamma-Tubulin-17 | addgene partial sequence | sequence record 119368 | mRuby2-R 5'- tccctcgatgactttgatcc-3'
TCGCCGGTGCACTTGAACTGGTGGCCGTTCACGCTGCCTTCCAGCACCACCTTCATCCGCATGTTTTCTT
TGATCAGGCTGTTCATGGTGGCGACCGGTGGATCCCGGGCCCGCGGTACCGTCGACTGCAGAATTCGCTG
CTCCTGAGTGCCCCAGGAGATGTAGTCTGGCCGTGTGGCCGCATGGTACTCATCGATGAGCTGCTGCACA
ATCTCCCTGGATGTGTCCATCTCATCAAAGTTGTCCTTGAACATGTCCTCCTTGCGGAACTGCTCCAGGA
AGGCCTCCCGCTTACGCAGCTTGTCATACTGGCGACAGGTTCTCTCGAAGAGCGAGGAGATGCTGGTGTG
GTTGGCCATCATGAGCCCGCTGACCCGGTGGGCCGAGGGCAGGTAGGGAGACTTCCTCGACAGGGCCACC
TGGATGCTGGCGGGGCCCCACGGGATGAAGTTGGCCAACTTGCGTTCCCGGATCCTCTGCAAGCTCTTGT
GGACCTGGGTGGGGTCCACCTCTCCCTGGATGATGTTGAGGATGGCGATGTAGCAGTGGTTGGTCTGGCG
GTCTCGGCCTGTGGACACCATCACGTTCTTGGGCTGCAGCAGCCGCCTCATGACATCCAGGACCGTGGTC
TTCCTCACGCTGGCCACTGACTGGTCCGTAGTGAGAGGGGTGTAGCCGGTCATGAGGAAGTGGAGCCGTG
GGGTGGGAATGAGCGAGGCGATGA
