[The description below was written by a language model from this plasmid's Addgene catalogue record.]
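Description:
mRuby-Gamma-Tubulin-17 is a mammalian expression plasmid that produces human gamma-tubulin (TUBG1) fused to the red fluorescent protein mRuby. It is built on an mRuby fluorescent-protein backbone of about 4.75 kb (without insert), is maintained at high copy in E. coli under kanamycin selection, and carries a neomycin resistance marker so that transfected mammalian cells can be selected with G418 to derive stable lines. The specific origin of replication is not listed in the record, and no feature table is provided, so the exact layout of the backbone elements cannot be confirmed here.

Expression of the fusion is driven by the CMV promoter, a strong constitutive promoter in most mammalian cell types. The 3′ sequencing primer named in the record suggests that the transcript ends in an SV40 polyadenylation signal. The record does not explicitly state which end of gamma-tubulin carries mRuby, nor what the "17" in the name refers to, and the cloning method is recorded as unknown.

Gamma-tubulin is a core component of the microtubule-nucleating machinery concentrated at centrosomes, so the fusion serves as a centrosome localization marker, which is the stated purpose of the construct. With mRuby's excitation maximum at 558 nm and emission at 605 nm, it is suited to live- or fixed-cell fluorescence imaging of centrosome position, duplication and behaviour during the cell cycle. Its red emission also allows it to be combined with green or cyan markers of other structures in multicolour experiments.
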