Addgene plasmid #55864: mRuby-Gamma-Tubulin-17
Purpose: Localization: Centrosomes, Excitation: 558, Emission: 605
Depositing lab: Michael Davidson. Depositing organization: Florida State University, Tallahassee.
Backbone
  Vector backbone: mRuby
  Backbone size w/o insert (bp): 4750
  Vector type: Mammalian Expression
  Selectable markers: Neomycin (select with G418)
Growth in bacteria
  Bacterial resistance: Kanamycin, 50 μg/mL
  Growth temperature: 37°C
  Growth strain: DH5alpha
  Copy number: High Copy
Gene/Insert
  Gene/Insert name: Gamma-Tubulin (alt name: NM_001070.4)
  Species: H. sapiens (human)
  Entrez Gene: TUBG1 (a.k.a. CDCBM4, GCP-1, TUBG, TUBGCP1)
  Promoter: CMV
  Tag / fusion protein: mRuby
  Cloning method: Unknown
  Sequencing primers: 5′ CMV-F; 3′ SV40pA-R
Terms and licenses: Academic/Nonprofit Terms; Industry Terms
Depositor comments: . Excitation = 558; Emission = 605
How to cite: mRuby-Gamma-Tubulin-17 was a gift from Michael Davidson (Addgene plasmid # 55864 ; http://n2t.net/addgene:55864 ; RRID:Addgene_55864)
